>Addgene plasmid #79596 | MO70-hJunctate | addgene partial sequence | sequence record 150712 | CMV-F 5'-CGCAAATGGGCGGTAGGCGTG-3'
AGCTCAATAAAAGAGCCCACAACCCCTCACTCGGCGCGCCAGTCCTCCGATAGACTGCGTCGCCCGGGTA
CCCGTATTCCCAATAAAGCCTCTTGCTGTTTGCATCCGAATCGTGGACTCGCTGATCCTTGGGAGGGTCT
CCTCAGATTGATTGACTGCCCACCTCGGGGGTCTTTCATTTGGAGGTTCCACCGAGATTTGGAGACCCCT
GCCCAGGGACCACCGACCCCCCCGCCGGGAGGTAAGCTGGCCAGCGGTCGTTTCGTGTCTGTCTCTGTCT
TTGTGCGTGTTTGTGCCGGCATCTAATGTTTGCGCCTGCGTCTGTACTAGTTAGCTAACTAGCTCTGTAT
CTGGCGGACCCGTGGTGGAACTGACGAGTTCTGAACACCCGGCCGCAACCCTGGGAGACGTCCCAGGGAC
TTTGGGGGCCGTTTTTGTGGCCCGACCTGAGGAAGGGAGTCGATGTGGAATCCGACCCCGTCAGGATATG
TGGTTCTGGTAGGAGACGAGAACCTAAAACAGTTCCCGCCTCCGTCTGAATTTTTGCTTTCGGTTTGGAA
CCGAAGCCGCGCGTCTTGTCTGCTGCAGCGCTGCAGCATCGTTCTGTGTTGTCTCTGTCTGACTGTGTTT
CTGTATTTGTCTGAAAATTAGGGCCAGACTGTTACCACTCCCTTAAGTTTGACCTTAGGTCACTGGAAAG
ATGTCGAGCGGATCGCTCACAACCAGTCGGTAGATGTCAAGAAGAGACGTTGGGTTACCTTCTGCTCTGC
AGAATGGCCAACCTTTAACGTCGGATGGCCGCGAGACGGCACCTTTAACCGAGACCTCATCACCCAGGTT
AAGATCAAGGTCT
