>Addgene plasmid #79596 | MO70-hJunctate | addgene partial sequence | sequence record 150730 | pCDH-rev 5'-GCATTCCTTTGGCGAGAG-3'
GGGCCAGGTTTCCGGGCCCTCACATTGCCAAAAGACGGCAATATGGTGGAAAATAACCGGAATTACTCGC
GACAATTCTCACTTGTCATCGTCGTCCTTGTAGTCAGCGGCCGCAATATCGATCTGGTTAACGTAGAATT
CAGTATCTGGTGGTACTTCCTGCTGTTCTTCCACAGGAAAAATGCTTACTTCTTCTACAATTACCTGTGA
ATCTTCTACAGGATTATCCTCAGGGGGAGCAGTTACTTCTGTGATTTCTATCCCTTCATTTTCTAGAGGT
TCATATACTGCTTGTTCCTCATAGACTTGGTATGTTACATCATCTGTATCATGGTGCAATCTTTCATCTT
CTACTACTGGTTCACTGGAATCTGGATTTTCCTGCTCAGACATCATCTCTTCCATATCCTGATTACAGTC
TTGTGAAACTGTCTCTTCCACGTGGTAACTATGCTCGGTTTCTTCATGAGATACTTCAGGTTCCAGGGTC
TCAAATCTATCATCTACATCAGTCGCCATAAGAAACTCATCATCCTCTTGTTGTGGTTCTCCTGTGGGTC
CATCTTCTTGTTGCAAGTCTTCTCCCTCAACATGTTCTGCGTGTACCATTTCATGGAGAAGGGACTGAAT
TTGTTCTTTTGCTTCATCTTCGATATTCTGGGGTTCTGCCTCCACAGGAACCTGCTCCTCGGGCTCAGTG
TGTGGCTCAGCCTCTTCTGGCGGGACTGCTGGCTCTGAAGTAGATCTCTCTTTAAGTCCTAATAAAACTT
TGGCATCATCCACATCAAAATCTCCATCACCATCAGCATCATAGATTCCTAGTTTTCCTAGAACTTCCTC
ATAGTCAACAAGATCAAACCAAACGACAGCTACAGATGTCCAGACGCCCAGCAATGCAATCACCATAAAC
CACGTGAAGAATGAAGTTCCTGAGAGTCCGCCTTTCCTCCCATTC
