[The description below was written by a language model from this plasmid's Addgene catalogue record.]
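Description:
MO70-hJunctate is a mammalian expression and retroviral vector built on the MO70 backbone (about 7.5 kb without insert) and carrying a roughly 900 bp human junctate cDNA, one of the splice products of the ASPH locus. The recorded purpose is both transient expression by direct transfection and stable expression through retroviral transduction. In bacteria the plasmid is maintained at high copy under ampicillin selection, and a recombination-reduced host strain is listed, which is common for vectors carrying repeated viral sequences. Puromycin is the marker for selecting mammalian cells. No feature table is provided, so the long terminal repeats, packaging signal, origin of replication and the promoter driving the puromycin marker are not documented here.

The junctate coding sequence was inserted between XhoI and EcoRI sites, both preserved, downstream of a CMV promoter and in frame with a FLAG epitope supplied by the backbone, so the protein is expressed with a C-terminal FLAG tag suitable for immunodetection or pull-down. According to the depositor, the cDNA was isolated from a Jurkat T cell cDNA library and represents a splice variant lacking 15 amino acids that are present in the GenBank reference transcript; residue numbering follows an earlier human cDNA clone.

The associated publication describes junctate as a calcium-sensing structural component of the Orai1–STIM1 complex. This suggests the construct is intended for overexpressing tagged junctate in mammalian cells to study store-operated calcium entry and its protein interactions.
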