Addgene plasmid #79596: MO70-hJunctate
Purpose: Transient and retroviral expression
Depositing lab: Yousang Gwack. Depositing organization: University of California, Los Angeles (UCLA). Publication: Junctate is a Ca2+-sensing structural component of Orai1 and stromal interaction molecule 1 (STIM1). Srikanth S, Jew M, Kim KD, Yee MK, Abramson J, Gwack Y. Proc Natl Acad Sci U S A. 2012 May 29;109(22):8682-7. doi: 10.1073/pnas.1200667109. Epub 2012 May 14. PubMed 22586105.
Backbone
  Vector backbone: MO70
  Backbone size w/o insert (bp): 7480
  Vector type: Mammalian Expression, Retroviral
  Selectable markers: Puromycin
Growth in bacteria
  Bacterial resistance: Ampicillin, 100 μg/mL
  Growth temperature: 37°C
  Growth strain: NEB Stable
  Copy number: High Copy
Gene/Insert
  Gene/Insert name: junctate (alt name: ASPH)
  Species: H. sapiens (human)
  Insert size (bp): 900
  Entrez Gene: ASPH (a.k.a. AAH, BAH, CASQ2BP1, FDLAB, HAAH, JCTN, junctin)
  Promoter: CMV
  Tag / fusion protein: FLAG (C terminal on backbone)
  Cloning method: Restriction Enzyme; 5′ cloning site XhoI (not destroyed); 3′ cloning site EcoRI (not destroyed)
  Sequencing primers: 5′ CMV-F; 3′ pCDH-Rev
Terms and licenses: Academic/Nonprofit Terms; Industry Terms: Not Available to Industry
Depositor comments: This cDNA was cloned from a cDNA library made from Jurkat T cells, as described in the reference. The Junctate splice variant contained in this plasmid does not have the 15 extra amino acids present in GenBank reference sequence NM_032468.4. Please see Figure S1b in the Supporting Information section of the associated publication for more details and the entire amino acid sequence of the clone. This clone was numbered following the human cDNA clone AF306765.
How to cite: MO70-hJunctate was a gift from Yousang Gwack (Addgene plasmid # 79596 ; http://n2t.net/addgene:79596 ; RRID:Addgene_79596)
